Addgene plasmid #86020: pGL4.23 A82V/T230A/D637G 2014 EBOV + Mucin-Like Domain
Purpose: Ebola Virus (Makona) Glycoprotein in CMV driven mammalian expression vector
Depositing lab: Jeremy Luban & Pardis Sabeti. Depositing organization: University of Massachusetts, Worcester. Publication: Ebola Virus Glycoprotein with Increased Infectivity Dominated the 2013-2016 Epidemic. Diehl WE, Lin AE, Grubaugh ND, Carvalho LM, Kim K, Kyawe PP, McCauley SM, Donnard E, Kucukural A, McDonel P, Schaffner SF, Garber M, Rambaut A, Andersen KG, Sabeti PC, Luban J. Cell. 2016 Nov 3;167(4):1088-1098.e6. doi: 10.1016/j.cell.2016.10.014. PubMed 27814506.
Backbone
  Vector backbone: pGL4.23
  Backbone manufacturer: Promega
  Backbone size w/o insert (bp): 2031
  Total vector size (bp): 5198
  Modifications to backbone: CMV IE promoter/enhancer inserted upstream of minimal promoter
  Vector type: Mammalian Expression
Growth in bacteria
  Bacterial resistance: Ampicillin, 100 μg/mL
  Growth temperature: 37°C
  Growth strain: DH5alpha
  Copy number: High Copy
Gene/Insert
  Gene/Insert name: Makona Ebola Virus Glycoprotein (alt names: EBOV GP; EBOV Makona GP)
  Species: Zaire ebolavirus - Makona
  Insert size (bp): 2031
  Mutation: Changed alanine 82 to valine, threonine 230 to alanine, and aspartic acid 637 to glycine
  GenBank ID: KJ660346.2 AHX24649.2
  Promoter: CMV IE
  Cloning method: Restriction Enzyme; 5′ cloning site NcoI (not destroyed); 3′ cloning site XbaI (not destroyed)
  Sequencing primers: 5′ CMV F; 3′ SV40 pA R
Terms and licenses: Academic/Nonprofit Terms; Industry Terms: Not Available to Industry
How to cite: pGL4.23 A82V/T230A/D637G 2014 EBOV + Mucin-Like Domain was a gift from Jeremy Luban & Pardis Sabeti (Addgene plasmid # 86020 ; http://n2t.net/addgene:86020 ; RRID:Addgene_86020)
