[The description below was written by a language model from this plasmid's Addgene catalogue record and pLannotate feature annotations shown in this document.]
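Description:
pGL4.23 A82V/T230A/D637G 2014 EBOV + Mucin-Like Domain is a 5,198 bp mammalian expression plasmid built on the Promega pGL4.23 backbone, modified by inserting the human cytomegalovirus immediate-early enhancer/promoter upstream of the vector's minimal TATA-box promoter (minP). It is maintained in E. coli at high copy through a ColE1/pUC-type origin and selected with ampicillin via β-lactamase. The automated annotation also flags short fragments resembling a tetracycline resistance gene, an RSF origin and SV40 large T antigen. These are partial matches in backbone sequence, not functional elements. The catalogue lists the same figure (2,031 bp) for both backbone and insert size, which cannot both be right given the total length, and the backbone value appears to be an entry error.

The payload is the full-length glycoprotein (GP) of Zaire ebolavirus, Makona variant from the 2013–2016 West African epidemic, cloned between NcoI and XbaI sites and retaining the mucin-like domain. The open reading frame carries three substitutions: alanine 82 to valine, threonine 230 to alanine and aspartic acid 637 to glycine. Transcription runs from the CMV enhancer/promoter through minP into the GP coding sequence, with an SV40 polyadenylation signal annotated downstream. A synthetic poly(A) signal and an RNA polymerase II pause site upstream of the promoter, both standard pGL4 features, limit read-through transcription from the backbone.

GP is the class I fusion protein that mediates Ebola virus entry. The associated study examined GP variants with increased infectivity that arose during the epidemic, so the plasmid serves to express this particular mutant combination in mammalian cells for comparison with other GP alleles. The record does not describe specific assay formats.
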