Features (pLannotate 1.2.2; 13 found; start..end, strand, type, name):
     48..636     -  rep_origin     ori: high-copy-number ColE1/pMB1/pBR322/pUC origin of replication
    836..1696    -  CDS            AmpR: β-lactamase confers resistance to ampicillin, carbenicillin, and related antibiotics
   1697..1738    -  promoter       AmpR promoter (fragment): bla
   1801..1849    +  polyA_signal   poly(A) signal: synthetic polyadenylation signal
   1863..1954    +  misc_feature   pause site: RNA polymerase II transcriptional pause signal from the human α2 globin gene
   1984..2363    +  enhancer       CMV enhancer: human cytomegalovirus immediate early enhancer
   2364..2547    +  promoter       CMV promoter (fragment): human cytomegalovirus (CMV) immediate early promoter
   2572..2603    +  promoter       minP: minimal TATA-box promoter with low basal activity
   2636..4663    +  CDS            GP: VGP_EBOZ5 - Experimental evidence at protein level: Swiss-Prot protein existence level 1. [GP2]: Acts as a class I viral fusion protein. Under the current model, the protein has at least 3 conformational states: pre- fusion native state, pre-hairpin intermediate state, and post-fusion hairpin state. During viral and target cell membrane fusion, the coiled coil regions (heptad repeats) assume a trimer-of-hairpins structure, positioning the fusion peptide in close proximity to the C-terminal region of the ectodomain. The formation of this structure appears to drive apposition and subsequent fusi
   4706..4827    -  polyA_signal   SV40 poly(A) signal: SV40 polyadenylation signal
   4850..4918    -  CDS            large T antigen (fragment): large T antigen from SV40 (simian virus 40)
   4934..5066    +  CDS            TcR (fragment): tetracycline efflux protein; tet; confers resistance to tetracycline
   5065..5198    -  rep_origin     RSF ori (fragment): Plasmids containing the RSF 1030 origin of replication can be propagated in E. coli cells that contain additional plasmids with compatible origins.
>Addgene plasmid #86020 | pGL4.23 A82V/T230A/D637G 2014 EBOV + Mucin-Like Domain | addgene full sequence | sequence record 169926 | Addgene NGS Result
GGCCAGCAAAAGGCCAGGAACCGTAAAAAGGCCGCGTTGCTGGCGTTTTTCCATAGGCTCCGCCCCCCTG
ACGAGCATCACAAAAATCGACGCTCAAGTCAGAGGTGGCGAAACCCGACAGGACTATAAAGATACCAGGC
GTTTCCCCCTGGAAGCTCCCTCGTGCGCTCTCCTGTTCCGACCCTGCCGCTTACCGGATACCTGTCCGCC
TTTCTCCCTTCGGGAAGCGTGGCGCTTTCTCATAGCTCACGCTGTAGGTATCTCAGTTCGGTGTAGGTCG
TTCGCTCCAAGCTGGGCTGTGTGCACGAACCCCCCGTTCAGCCCGACCGCTGCGCCTTATCCGGTAACTA
TCGTCTTGAGTCCAACCCGGTAAGACACGACTTATCGCCACTGGCAGCAGCCACTGGTAACAGGATTAGC
AGAGCGAGGTATGTAGGCGGTGCTACAGAGTTCTTGAAGTGGTGGCCTAACTACGGCTACACTAGAAGAA
CAGTATTTGGTATCTGCGCTCTGCTGAAGCCAGTTACCTTCGGAAAAAGAGTTGGTAGCTCTTGATCCGG
CAAACAAACCACCGCTGGTAGCGGTGGTTTTTTTGTTTGCAAGCAGCAGATTACGCGCAGAAAAAAAGGA
TCTCAAGAAGATCCTTTGATCTTTTCTACGGGGTCTGACGCTCAGTGGAACGAAAACTCACGTTAAGGGA
TTTTGGTCATGAGATTATCAAAAAGGATCTTCACCTAGATCCTTTTAAATTAAAAATGAAGTTTTAAATC
AATCTAAAGTATATATGAGTAAACTTGGTCTGACAGCGGCCGCAAATGCTAAACCACTGCAGTGGTTACC
AGTGCTTGATCAGTGAGGCACCGATCTCAGCGATCTGCCTATTTCGTTCGTCCATAGTGGCCTGACTCCC
CGTCGTGTAGATCACTACGATTCGTGAGGGCTTACCATCAGGCCCCAGCGCAGCAATGATGCCGCGAGAG
CCGCGTTCACCGGCCCCCGATTTGTCAGCAATGAACCAGCCAGCAGGGAGGGCCGAGCGAAGAAGTGGTC
CTGCTACTTTGTCCGCCTCCATCCAGTCTATGAGCTGCTGTCGTGATGCTAGAGTAAGAAGTTCGCCAGT
GAGTAGTTTCCGAAGAGTTGTGGCCATTGCTACTGGCATCGTGGTATCACGCTCGTCGTTCGGTATGGCT
TCGTTCAACTCTGGTTCCCAGCGGTCAAGCCGGGTCACATGATCACCCATATTATGAAGAAATGCAGTCA
GCTCCTTAGGGCCTCCGATCGTTGTCAGAAGTAAGTTGGCCGCGGTGTTGTCGCTCATGGTAATGGCAGC
ACTACACAATTCTCTTACCGTCATGCCATCCGTAAGATGCTTTTCCGTGACCGGCGAGTACTCAACCAAG
TCGTTTTGTGAGTAGTGTATACGGCGACCAAGCTGCTCTTGCCCGGCGTCTATACGGGACAACACCGCGC
CACATAGCAGTACTTTGAAAGTGCTCATCATCGGGAATCGTTCTTCGGGGCGGAAAGACTCAAGGATCTT
GCCGCTATTGAGATCCAGTTCGATATAGCCCACTCTTGCACCCAGTTGATCTTCAGCATCTTTTACTTTC
ACCAGCGTTTCGGGGTGTGCAAAAACAGGCAAGCAAAATGCCGCAAAGAAGGGAATGAGTGCGACACGAA
AATGTTGGATGCTCATACTCGTCCTTTTTCAATATTATTGAAGCATTTATCAGGGTTACTAGTACGTCTC
TCAAGGATAAGTAAGTAATATTAAGGTACGGGAGGTATTGGACAGGCCGCAATAAAATATCTTTATTTTC
ATTACATCTGTGTGTTGGTTTTTTGTGTGAATCGATAGTACTAACATACGCTCTCCATCAAAACAAAACG
AAACAAAACAAACTAGCAAAATAGGCTGTCCCCAGTGCAAGTGCAGGTGCCAGAACATTTCTCTGGCCTA
ACTGGCCGCCAGATATACGCGTTGACATTGATTATTGACTAGTTATTAATAGTAATCAATTACGGGGTCA
TTAGTTCATAGCCCATATATGGAGTTCCGCGTTACATAACTTACGGTAAATGGCCCGCCTGGCTGACCGC
CCAACGACCCCCGCCCATTGACGTCAATAATGACGTATGTTCCCATAGTAACGCCAATAGGGACTTTCCA
TTGACGTCAATGGGTGGAGTATTTACGGTAAACTGCCCACTTGGCAGTACATCAAGTGTATCATATGCCA
AGTACGCCCCCTATTGACGTCAATGACGGTAAATGGCCCGCCTGGCATTATGCCCAGTACATGACCTTAT
GGGACTTTCCTACTTGGCAGTACATCTACGTATTAGTCATCGCTATTACCATGGTGATGCGGTTTTGGCA
GTACATCAATGGGCGTGGATAGCGGTTTGACTCACGGGGATTTCCAAGTCTCCACCCCATTGACGTCAAT
GGGAGTTTGTTTTGGCACCAAAATCAACGGGACTTTCCAAAATGTCGTAACAACTCCGCCCCATTGACGC
AAATGGGCGGTAGGCGTGTACGGTGGGGCCTCGGCGGCCAAGCTTAGACACTAGAGGGTATATAATGGAA
GCTCGACTTCCAGCTTGGCAATCCGGTACTGTTGGTAAAGCCACCATGGGTGTTACAGGAATATTGCAGT
TACCTCGTGATCGATTCAAGAGGACATCATTCTTTCTTTGGGTAATTATCCTTTTCCAAAGAACATTTTC
CATCCCGCTTGGAGTTATCCACAATAGTACATTACAGGTTAGTGATGTCGACAAACTAGTTTGTCGTGAC
AAACTGTCATCCACAAATCAATTGAGATCAGTTGGACTGAATCTCGAGGGGAATGGAGTGGCAACTGACG
TGCCATCTGTGACTAAAAGATGGGGCTTCAGGTCCGGTGTCCCACCAAAGGTGGTCAATTATGAAGCTGG
TGAATGGGCTGAAAACTGCTACAATCTTGAAATCAAAAAACCTGACGGGAGTGAGTGTCTACCAGCAGCG
CCAGACGGGATTCGGGGCTTCCCCCGGTGCCGGTATGTGCACAAAGTATCAGGAACGGGACCATGTGCCG
GAGACTTTGCCTTCCACAAAGAGGGTGCTTTCTTCCTGTATGATCGACTTGCTTCCACAGTTATCTACCG
AGGAACGACTTTCGCTGAAGGTGTCGTTGCATTTCTGATACTGCCCCAAGCTAAGAAGGACTTCTTCAGC
TCACACCCCTTGAGAGAGCCGGTCAATGCAACGGAGGACCCGTCGAGTGGCTATTATTCTACCACAATTA
GATATCAGGCTACCGGTTTTGGAACTAATGAGGCAGAGTACTTGTTCGAGGTTGACAATTTGACCTACGT
CCAACTTGAATCAAGATTCACACCACAGTTTCTGCTCCAGCTGAATGAGACAATATATGCAAGTGGGAAG
AGGAGCAACACCACGGGAAAACTAATTTGGAAGGTCAACCCCGAAATTGATACAACAATCGGGGAGTGGG
CCTTCTGGGAAACTAAAAAAAACCTCACTAGAAAAATTCGCAGTGAAGAGTTGTCTTTCACAGCTGTATC
AAACGGACCCAAAAACATCAGTGGTCAGAGTCCGGCGCGAACTTCTTCCGACCCAGAGACCAACACAACA
AATGAAGACCACAAAATCATGGCTTCAGAAAATTCCTCTGCAATGGTTCAAGTGCACAGTCAAGGAAGGA
AAGCTGCAGTGTCGCATCTGACAACCCTTGCCACAATCTCCACGAGTCCTCAACCTCCCACAACCAAAAC
AGGTCCGGACAACAGCACCCATAATACACCCGTGTATAAACTTGACATCTCTGAGGCAACTCAAGTTGGA
CAACATCACCGTAGAGCAGACAACGACAGCACAGCCTCCGACACTCCCCCCGCCACGACCGCAGCCGGAC
CCTTAAAAGCAGAGAACACCAACACGAGTAAGAGCGCTGACTCCCTGGACCTCGCCACCACGACAAGCCC
CCAAAACTACAGCGAGACTGCTGGCAACAACAACACTCATCACCAAGATACCGGAGAAGAGAGTGCCAGC
AGCGGGAAGCTAGGCTTAATTACCAATACTATTGCTGGAGTAGCAGGACTGATCACAGGCGGGAGAAGGA
CTCGAAGAGAAGTAATTGTCAATGCTCAACCCAAATGCAACCCCAATTTACATTACTGGACTACTCAGGA
TGAAGGTGCTGCAATCGGATTGGCCTGGATACCATATTTCGGGCCAGCAGCCGAAGGAATTTACACAGAG
GGGCTAATGCACAACCAAGATGGTTTAATCTGTGGGTTGAGGCAGCTGGCCAACGAAACGACTCAAGCTC
TCCAACTGTTCCTGAGAGCCACAACTGAGCTGCGAACCTTTTCAATCCTCAACCGTAAGGCAATTGACTT
CCTGCTGCAGCGATGGGGTGGCACATGCCACATTTTGGGACCGGACTGCTGTATCGAACCACATGATTGG
ACCAAGAACATAACAGACAAAATTGATCAGATTATTCATGATTTTGTTGATAAAACCCTTCCGGGCCAGG
GGGACAATGACAATTGGTGGACAGGATGGAGACAATGGATACCGGCAGGTATTGGAGTTACAGGTGTTAT
AATTGCAGTTATCGCTTTATTCTGTATATGCAAATTTGTCTTTTAGTCTAGAGTCGGGGCGGCCGGCCGC
TTCGAGCAGACATGATAAGATACATTGATGAGTTTGGACAAACCACAACTAGAATGCAGTGAAAAAAATG
CTTTATTTGTGAAATTTGTGATGCTATTGCTTTATTTGTAACCATTATAAGCTGCAATAAACAAGTTAAC
AACAACAATTGCATTCATTTTATGTTTCAGGTTCAGGGGGAGGTGTGGGAGGTTTTTTAAAGCAAGTAAA
ACCTCTACAAATGTGGTAAAATCGATAAGGATCCGTCGACCGATGCCCTTGAGAGCCTTCAACCCAGTCA
GCTCCTTCCGGTGGGCGCGGGGCATGACTATCGTCGCCGCACTTATGACTGTCTTCTTTATCATGCAACT
CGTAGGACAGGTGCCGGCAGCGCTCTTCCGCTTCCTCGCTCACTGACTCGCTGCGCTCGGTCGTTCGGCT
GCGGCGAGCGGTATCAGCTCACTCAAAGGCGGTAATACGGTTATCCACAGAATCAGGGGATAACGCAGGA
AAGAACATGTGAGCAAAA
